>Addgene plasmid #23911 | pDONR223-EPHA3 | depositor partial sequence | sequence record 11226 | Author sequence
ATGGATTGTCAGCTCTCCATCCTCCTCCTTCTCAGCTGCTCTGTTCTCGACAGCTTCGGGGAACTGATTC
CGCAGCCTTCCAATGAAGTCAATCTACTGGATTCAAAAACAATTCAAGGGGAGCTGGGCTGGATCTCTTA
TCCATCACATGGGTGGGAAGAGATCAGTGGTGTGGATGAACATTACACACCCATCAGGACTTACCAGGTG
TGCAATGTCATGGACCACAGTCAAAACAATTGGCTGAGAACAAACTGGGTCCCCAGGAACTCAGCTCAGA
AGATTTATGTGGAGCTCAAGTTCACTCTACGAGACTGCAATAGCATTCCATTGGTTTTAGGAACTTGCAA
GGAGACATTCAACCTGTACTACATGGAGTCTGATGATGATCATGGGGTGAAATTTCGAGAGCATCAGTTT
ACAAAGATTGACACCATTGCAGCTGATGAAAGTTTCACTCAAATGGATCTTGGGGACCGTATTCTGAAGC
TCAACACTGAGATTAGAGAAGTAGGTCCTGTCAACAAGAAGGGATTTTATTTGGCATTTCAAGATGTTGG
TGCTTGTGTTGCCTTGGTGTCTGTGAGAGTATACTTCAAAAAGTGCCCATTTACAGTGAAGAATCTGGCT
ATGTTTCCAGACACGGTACCCATGGACTCCCAGTCCCTGGTGGAGGTTAGAGGGTCTTGTGTCAACAATT
CTAAGGAGGAAGATCCTCCAAGGATGTACTGCAGTACAGAAGGCGAATGGCTTGTACCCATTGGCAAGTG
TTCCTGCAATGCTGGCTATGAAGAAAGAGGTTTTATGTGCCAAGCTTGTCGACCAGGTTTCTACAAGGCA
TTGGATGGTAATATGAAGTGTGCTAAGTGCCCGCCTCACAGTTCTACTCAGGAAGATGGTTCAATGAACT
GCAGGTGTGAGAATAATTACTTCCGGGCAGACAAAGACCCTCCATCCATGGCTTGTACCCGACCTCCATC
TTCACCAAGAAATGTTATCTCTAATATAAACGAGACCTCAGTTATCCTGGACTGGAGTTGGCCCCTGGAC
ACAGGAGGCCGGAAAGATGTTACCTTCAACATCATATGTAAAAAATGTGGGTGGAATATAAAACAGTGTG
AGCCATGCAGCCCAAATGTCCGCTTCCTCCCTCGACAGTTTGGACTCACCAACACCACGGTGACAGTGAC
AGACCTTCTGGCACATACTAACTACACCTTTGAGATTGATGCCGTTAATGGGGTGTCAGAGCTGAGCTCC
CCACCAAGACAGTTTGCTGCGGTCAGCATCACAACTAATCAGGCTGCTCCATCACCTGTCCTGACGATTA
AGAAAGATCGGACCTCCAGAAATAGCATCTCTTTGTCCTGGCAAGAACCTGAACATCCTAATGGGATCAT
ATTGGACTACGAGGTCAAATACTATGAAAAGCAGGAACAAGAAACAAGTTATACCATTCTGAGGGCAAGA
GGCACAAATGTTACCATCAGTAGCCTCAAGCCTGACACTATATACGTATTCCAAATCCGAGCCCGAACAG
CCGCTGGATATGGGACGAACAGCCGCAAGTTTGAGTTTGAAACTAGTCCAGACTCTTTCTCCATCTCTGG
TGAAAGTAGCCAAGTGGTCATGATCGCCATTTCAGCGGCAGTAGCAATTATTCTCCTCACTGTTGTCATC
TATGTTTTGATTGGGAGGTTCTGTGGCTATAAGTCAAAACATGGGGCAGATGAAAAAAGACTTCATTTTG
GCAATGGGCATTTAAAACTTCCAGGTCTCAGGACTTATGTTGACCCACATACATATGAAGACCCTACCCA
AGCTGTTCATGAGTTTGCCAAGGAATTGGATGCCACCAACATATCCATTGATAAAGTTGTTGGAGCAGGT
GAATTTGGAGAGGTGTGCAGTGGTCGCTTAAAACTTCCTTCAAAAAAAGAGATTTCAGTGGCCATTAAGA
CCCTGAAAGTTGGCTACACAGAAAAGCAGAGGAGAGACTTCCTGGGAGAAGCAAGCATTATGGGACAGTT
TGACCACCCCAATATCATTCGACTGGAAGGAGTTGTTACCAAAAGTAAGCCAGTTATGATTGTCACAGAA
TACATGGAGAATGGTTCCTTGGATAGTTTCCTACGTAAACACGATGCCCAGTTTACTGTCATTCAGCTAG
TGGGGATGCTTCGAGGGATAGCATCTGGCATGAAGTACCTGTCAGACATGGGCTATGTTCACCGAGACCT
CGCTGCTCGGAACATCTTGATCAACAGTAACTTGGTGTGTAAGGTTTCTGATTTCGGACTTTCGCGTGTC
CTGGAGGATGACCCAGAAGCTGCTTATACAACAAGAGGAGGGAAGATCCCAATCAGGTGGACATCACCAG
AAGCTATAGCCTACCGCAAGTTCACGTCAGCCAGCGATGTATGGAGTTATGGGATTGTTCTCTGGGAGGT
GATGTCTTATGGAGAGAGACCATACTGGGAGATGTCCAATCAGGATGTAATTAAAGCTGTAGATGAGGGC
TATCGACTGCCACCCCCCATGGACTGCCCAGCTGCCTTGTATCAGCTGATGCTGGACTGCTGGCAGAAAG
ACAGGAACAACAGACCCAAGTTTGAGCAGATTGTTAGTATTCTGGACAAGCTTATCCGGAATCCCGGCAG
CCTGAAGATCATCACCAGTGCAGCCGCAAGGCCATCAAACCTTCTTCTGGACCAAAGCAATGTGGATATC
ACTACCTTCCGCACAACAGGTGACTGGCTTAATGGTGTCTGGACAGCACACTGCAAGGAAATCTTCACGG
GTGTGGAGTACAGTTCTTGTGACACAATAGCCAAGATTTCCACAGATGACATGAAAAAGGTTGGTGTCAC
CGTGGTTGGGCCACAGAAGAAGATCATCAGTAGCATTAAAGCTCTAGAAACGCAATCAAAGAATGGCCCA
GTTCCCGTG
