>Addgene plasmid #23911 | pDONR223-EPHA3 | addgene partial sequence | sequence record 29743 | 23911 with M13pUC-fwd
ATAATGATTTTATTTTGACTGATAGTGACCTGTTCGTTGCAACAAATTGATGAGCAATGCTTTTTTATAA
TGCCAACTTTGTACAAAAAAGTTGGCACCATGGATTGTCAGCTCTCCATCCTCCTCCTTCTCAGCTGCTC
TGTTCTCGACAGCTTCGGGGAACTGATTCCGCAGCCTTCCAATGAAGTCAATCTACTGGATTCAAAAACA
ATTCAAGGGGAGCTGGGCTGGATCTCTTATCCATCACATGGGTGGGAAGAGATCAGTGGTGTGGATGAAC
ATTACACACCCATCAGGACTTACCAGGTGTGCAATGTCATGGACCACAGTCAAAACAATTGGCTGAGAAC
AAACTGGGTCCCCAGGAACTCAGCTCAGAAGATTTATGTGGAGCTCAAGTTCACTCTACGAGACTGCAAT
AGCATTCCATTGGTTTTAGGAACTTGCAAGGAGACATTCAACCTGTACTACATGGAGTCTGATGATGATC
ATGGGGTGAAATTTCGAGAGCATCAGTTTACAAAGATT
