[The description below was written by a language model from this plasmid's Addgene catalogue record.]
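Description:
pDONR223-EPHA3 is a Gateway entry clone built on the Invitrogen pDONR223 donor backbone (about 5 kb without insert) and carrying the human EPHA3 open reading frame, which encodes EPH receptor A3, a receptor tyrosine kinase also known by aliases such as HEK, ETK1 and TYRO4. The insert is roughly 2.95 kb and was introduced by Gateway recombinational cloning. The plasmid is maintained in E. coli as a high-copy construct under spectinomycin selection. No feature table accompanies the record, so the specific origin of replication and the attachment sites flanking the ORF are not itemised. As a recombined Gateway donor vector, it would be expected to present the ORF between recombination sites that allow transfer into destination vectors, and M13 forward and reverse primer sites flank the insert for sequence verification.

The key design feature is that the ORF lacks a stop codon. This leaves the reading frame open at the 3′ end, so recombination into a suitable destination vector can fuse a C-terminal epitope tag of choice, with the stop codon supplied by that vector. The record lists no promoter driving the insert, and the depositors state that the plasmid should not be transfected directly; it serves as a shuttle and storage clone rather than an expression construct. They point to a separate set of compatible lentiviral destination vectors (pLX301 to pLX304) for expressing the ORF in mammalian cells. The clone belongs to a kit of ORF clones associated with a study of MAP kinase pathway reactivation as a route to RAF inhibitor resistance, which suggests use in gain-of-function expression screens.
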