Addgene plasmid #23911: pDONR223-EPHA3
Depositing lab: William Hahn & David Root. Depositing organization: Dana-Farber Cancer Institute. Publication: COT drives resistance to RAF inhibition through MAP kinase pathway reactivation. Johannessen CM, Boehm JS, Kim SY, Thomas SR, Wardwell L, Johnson LA, Emery CM, Stransky N, Cogdill AP, Barretina J, Caponigro G, Hieronymus H, Murray RR, Salehi-Ashtiani K, Hill DE, Vidal M, Zhao JJ, Yang X, Alkan O, Kim S, Harris JL, Wilson CJ, Myer VE, Finan PM, Root DE, Roberts TM, Golub T, Flaherty KT, Dummer R, Weber BL, Sellers WR, Schlegel R, Wargo JA, Hahn WC, Garraway LA. Nature. 2010 Dec 16;468(7326):968-72. doi: 10.1038/nature09627 PubMed 21107320.
Backbone
  Vector backbone: pDONR223
  Backbone manufacturer: Invitrogen
  Backbone size w/o insert (bp): 5005
  Vector type: Gateway Donor vector
Growth in bacteria
  Bacterial resistance: Spectinomycin, 50 μg/mL
  Growth temperature: 37°C
  Growth strain: DH5alpha
  Copy number: High Copy
Gene/Insert
  Gene/Insert name: EPHA3 (alt name: EPH receptor A3)
  Species: H. sapiens (human)
  Insert size (bp): 2953
  Entrez Gene: EPHA3 (a.k.a. EK4, ETK, ETK1, HEK, HEK4, TYRO4)
  Cloning method: Gateway Cloning
  Sequencing primers: 5′ M13pUC-fwd; 3′ M13rev
Terms and licenses: Academic/Nonprofit Terms; Industry Terms: Not Available to Industry
Depositor comments: The ORF has no Stop codon. This design enables easy recombination into a destination vector to add an epitope tag of choice and Stop codon to the ORF. Do NOT use this plasmid directly for transfections. A set of 4 custom lentiviral vectors is available ( pLX301 (http://www.addgene.org/25895/) , pLX302 (http://www.addgene.org/25896/) , pLX303 (http://www.addgene.org/25897/) , pLX304 (http://www.addgene.org/25890/) ) to be used to express these ORFs in mammalian cells. These plasmids are not included in the kit and must be ordered separately.
How to cite: pDONR223-EPHA3 was a gift from William Hahn & David Root (Addgene plasmid # 23911 ; http://n2t.net/addgene:23911 ; RRID:Addgene_23911)
